Addgene plasmid #211253: pBiT3.1-N_WDR33:1-572
Purpose: Mammalian expression of human WDR33 fragment M1 to I572. N-terminal HiBiT tag.
Depositing lab: Cheryl Arrowsmith. Depositing organization: University of Toronto. Publication: A Target Class Ligandability Evaluation of WD40 Repeat-Containing Proteins. Ackloo S, Li F, Szewczyk M, Seitova A, Loppnau P, Zeng H, Xu J, Ahmad S, Arnautova YA, Baghaie AJ, Beldar S, Bolotokova A, Centrella PA, Chau I, Clark MA, Cuozzo JW, Dehghani-Tafti S, Disch JS, Dong A, Dumas A, Feng JA, Ghiabi P, Gibson E, Gilmer J, Goldman B, Green SR, Guie MA, Guilinger JP, Harms N, Herasymenko O, Houliston S, Hutchinson A, Kearnes S, Keefe AD, Kimani SW, Kramer T, Kutera M, Kwak HA, Lento C, Li Y, Liu J, Loup J, Machado RAC, Mulhern CJ, Perveen S, Righetto GL, Riley P, Shrestha S, Sigel EA, Silva M, Sintchak MD, Slakman BL, Taylor RD, Thompson J, Torng W, Underkoffler C, von Rechenberg M, Walsh RT, Watson I, Wilson DJ, Wolf E, Yadav M, Yazdi AK, Zhang J, Zhang Y, Santhakumar V, Edwards AM, Barsyte-Lovejoy D, Schapira M, Brown PJ, Halabelian L, Arrowsmith CH. J Med Chem. 2025 Jan 23;68(2):1092-1112. doi: 10.1021/acs.jmedchem.4c02010. Epub 2024 Nov 4. PubMed 39495097.
Backbone
  Vector backbone: pBiT3.1-N
  Backbone manufacturer: Promega
  Vector type: Mammalian Expression
  Selectable markers: Neomycin (select with G418)
Growth in bacteria
  Bacterial resistance: Kanamycin, 50 μg/mL
  Growth temperature: 37°C
  Growth strain: DH5alpha
  Copy number: High Copy
Gene/Insert
  Gene/Insert name: WDR33:M1-I572
  Species: H. sapiens (human)
  Insert size (bp): 1716
  Mutation: wild type
  Entrez Gene: WDR33 (a.k.a. NET14, WDC146)
  Promoter: CMV
  Tag / fusion protein: MVSGWRLFKKISGSSGGSSG (N terminal on insert)
  Cloning method: Ligation Independent Cloning
  Sequencing primers: 5′ T7; 3′ TTGCTCAGCGGTGGCAGCAG
Resource information
  A portion of this plasmid was derived from a plasmid made by: Integrated DNA Technologies (Synthetic dsDNA)
Terms and licenses: Academic/Nonprofit Terms; Industry Terms: Not Available to Industry
Depositor comments: 5' Cloning Site: Xho1 (not destroyed), 3' Cloning Site: Xba1 (not destroyed).
How to cite: pBiT3.1-N_WDR33:1-572 was a gift from Cheryl Arrowsmith (Addgene plasmid # 211253 ; http://n2t.net/addgene:211253 ; RRID:Addgene_211253)
