[The description below was written by a language model from this plasmid's Addgene catalogue record and pLannotate feature annotations shown in this document.]
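Description:
pBiT3.1-N_WDR33:1-572 is a mammalian expression plasmid built on Promega's pBiT3.1-N backbone. It encodes the N-terminal portion of wild-type human WDR33 (residues M1 to I572, a 1,716 bp insert) fused at its N terminus to the short HiBiT peptide through a flexible glycine/serine linker. The insert came from synthetic double-stranded DNA and was introduced by ligation-independent cloning between XhoI and XbaI sites, both of which were retained. The 6.0 kb plasmid replicates in E. coli from a high-copy ColE1/pUC-type origin and is selected with kanamycin, which the feature table attributes to a neo (nptII) gene driven by the bacterial EM7 promoter.

Expression of the fusion is driven by the CMV immediate-early enhancer and promoter, followed by a chimeric β-globin/immunoglobulin intron that generally improves transcript processing. An SV40 polyadenylation signal terminates the transcript. A T7 promoter lies just upstream of the coding region and serves as the 5′ sequencing primer site. The catalogue lists neomycin/G418 as the mammalian selectable marker. However, the annotation shows only the EM7 promoter in front of neo, and it also shows a separate SV40 promoter–blasticidin S deaminase–synthetic poly(A) cassette that the catalogue fields do not mention. A single loxP site sits upstream of EM7-neo, and the record does not state its purpose.

HiBiT is the small complementing fragment of split NanoLuc luciferase. It produces luminescence when it pairs with LgBiT, so the abundance of the tagged protein can be quantified in cells or lysates. The plasmid was deposited with a study of the ligandability of WD40-repeat proteins, which is consistent with its use in cellular assays of the WDR33 WD40-containing fragment, though the record does not describe the specific assay.
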