Features (pLannotate 1.2.2; 17 found; start..end, strand, type, name):
     24..105     -  polyA_signal   SV40 poly(A) signal: SV40 polyadenylation signal
    128..211     -  CDS            large T antigen (fragment): large T antigen from SV40 (simian virus 40)
    276..641     +  enhancer       CMV enhancer: human cytomegalovirus immediate early enhancer
    643..842     +  promoter       CMV promoter: human cytomegalovirus (CMV) immediate early promoter
    981..1113    +  intron         chimeric intron: chimera between introns from human β-globin and immunoglobulin heavy chain genes
   1157..1175    +  promoter       T7 promoter: promoter for bacteriophage T7 RNA polymerase
   1250..2965    +  CDS            WDR33 (fragment): WDR33_HUMAN - Also known as WDC146 From Homo sapiens (Human).
   2996..3014    +  misc_feature   MCS (fragment): pUC18/19 multiple cloning site
   3063..3184    -  polyA_signal   SV40 poly(A) signal: SV40 polyadenylation signal
   3207..3275    -  CDS            large T antigen (fragment): large T antigen from SV40 (simian virus 40)
   3299..3332    +  protein_bind   loxP: Cre-mediated recombination occurs in the 8-bp core sequence (GCATACAT). Cre recombinase
   3342..3389    +  promoter       EM7 promoter: synthetic bacterial promoter&nbsp
   3421..4212    +  CDS            neo: KKA2_KLEPN - Also known as kan, nptII. Experimental evidence at protein level: Swiss-Prot protein existence level 1. Resistance to kanamycin, neomycin, paromomycin, ribostamycin, butirosin and gentamicin B. From Klebsiella pneumoniae.
   4373..4961    -  rep_origin     ori: high-copy-number ColE1/pMB1/pBR322/pUC origin of replication
   5087..5135    -  polyA_signal   poly(A) signal: synthetic polyadenylation signal
   5159..5557    -  CDS            BSD: blasticidin S deaminase; Aspergillus terreus BSD; confers resistance to blasticidin
   5588..5945    -  promoter       SV40 promoter: SV40 enhancer and early promoter
>Addgene plasmid #211253 | pBiT3.1-N_WDR33:1-572 | addgene full sequence | sequence record 423405 | Addgene NGS Result
AAGACGCGTTAATTAAGACGTCGGCAGTGAAAAAAATGCTTTATTTGTGAAATTTGTGATGCTATTGCTT
TATTTGTAACCATTATAAGCTGCAATAAACAAGTTAACAACAACAATTGCATTCATTTTATGTTTCAGGT
TCAGGGGGAGGTGTGGGAGGTTTTTTAAAGCAAGTAAAACCTCTACAAATGTGGTATGGCTGATTATGAT
CCGCGGCCGCAATACGTCGACGTTATCAGCTGACTTCGTACGAGAGCCTAGGATTATGGCGCGCCACTAG
TTATTAATAGTAATCAATTACGGGGTCATTAGTTCATAGCCCATATATGGAGTTCCGCGTTACATAACTT
ACGGTAAATGGCCCGCCTGGCTGACCGCCCAACGACCCCCGCCCATTGACGTCAATAATGACGTATGTTC
CCATAGTAACGCCAATAGGGACTTTCCATTGACGTCAATGGGTGGAGTATTTACGGTAAACTGCCCACTT
GGCAGTACATCAAGTGTATCATATGCCAAGTCCGCCCCCTATTGACGTCAATGACGGTAAATGGCCCGCC
TGGCATTATGCCCAGTACATGACCTTACGGGACTTTCCTACTTGGCAGTACATCTACGTATTAGTCATCG
CTATTACCATGGTGATGCGGTTTTGGCAGTACACCAATGGGCGTGGATAGCGGTTTGACTCACGGGGATT
TCCAAGTCTCCACCCCATTGACGTCAATGGGAGTTTGTTTTGGCACCAAAATCAACGGGACTTTCCAAAA
TGTCGTAATAACCCCGCCCCGTTGACGCAAATGGGCGGTAGGCGTGTACGGTGGGAGGTCTATATAAGCA
GAGCTGGTTTAGTGAACCGTCAGATCACTAGAATCTTTATTGCGGTAGTTTATCACAGTTAAATTGCTAA
CGCAGTCAGTGCTTCTGACACAACAGTCTCGAACTTAAGCTGCAGAAGTTGGTCGTGAGGCACTGGGCAG
GTAAGTATCAAGGTTACAAGACAGGTTTAAGGAGACCAATAGAAACTGGGCTTGTCGAGACAGAGAAGAC
TCTTGCGTTTCTGATAGGCACCTATTGGTCTTACTGACATCCACTTTGCCTTTCTCTCCACAGGTGTCCA
CTCCCAGTTCAATTACAGCTCTTAAGGCTAGAGTATTAATACGACTCACTATAGGGGTTAGCGATCGCCA
TGGTGAGCGGCTGGCGGCTGTTCAAGAAGATTAGCGGGAGCTCCGGTGGCTCGAGCGGTATGGCTACAGA
AATTGGTTCTCCTCCTCGTTTTTTCCATATGCCAAGGTTCCAGCACCAGGCACCTCGACAGCTGTTTTAT
AAGCGACCTGATTTTGCACAACAGCAAGCAATGCAACAGCTTACTTTTGATGGAAAACGAATGAGAAAAG
CTGTGAACCGAAAAACCATAGACTACAATCCATCTGTAATTAAGTATTTGGAGAACAGAATATGGCAAAG
AGACCAGAGAGATATGCGGGCAATTCAGCCTGATGCAGGTTATTACAATGATCTGGTCCCACCTATAGGA
ATGTTGAATAATCCTATGAATGCAGTAACAACAAAATTTGTTCGGACATCAACAAATAAAGTAAAGTGTC
CTGTATTTGTTGTTAGGTGGACTCCAGAAGGAAGACGCTTGGTCACTGGAGCTTCTAGTGGGGAGTTTAC
CCTGTGGAATGGACTCACTTTCAATTTTGAAACAATATTACAGGCTCACGACAGCCCAGTGAGGGCCATG
ACGTGGTCACATAATGACATGTGGATGTTGACAGCAGACCACGGAGGATATGTGAAATATTGGCAGTCGA
ACATGAACAACGTCAAGATGTTCCAGGCACATAAGGAGGCGATTAGAGAGGCCAGTTTCTCACCCACGGA
TAATAAATTTGCTACATGCTCTGATGACGGCACTGTTAGAATCTGGGACTTTCTTCGTTGCCATGAGGAA
AGAATTCTCCGAGGGCATGGTGCTGATGTGAAATGTGTAGACTGGCATCCAACCAAAGGGTTAGTTGTTT
CAGGAAGTAAAGATAGTCAACAGCCAATCAAGTTCTGGGATCCCAAGACTGGGCAGAGTCTTGCAACACT
TCATGCCCATAAAAACACAGTAATGGAAGTGAAATTAAACCTCAATGGCAATTGGCTACTCACAGCATCA
CGTGATCATCTCTGTAAACTTTTTGATATCAGAAACCTAAAAGAAGAGCTTCAAGTCTTCCGAGGTCATA
AGAAAGAAGCCACAGCTGTGGCCTGGCATCCTGTTCATGAAGGACTTTTTGCCAGTGGAGGGTCTGATGG
TTCTTTGTTATTCTGGCATGTTGGGGTAGAGAAGGAAGTGGGTGGGATGGAGATGGCTCACGAAGGGATG
ATCTGGAGTCTGGCTTGGCATCCTCTTGGGCATATTCTCTGCTCAGGCTCAAATGACCATACTAGCAAAT
TCTGGACTCGAAACCGACCAGGTGATAAAATGCGAGATCGATATAATCTAAACCTTTTACCTGGAATGTC
TGAAGATGGAGTAGAATATGATGACCTCGAACCTAATAGCCTGGCAGTAATTCCAGGAATGGGAATACCA
GAACAACTAAAATTAGCTATGGAACAAGAACAGATGGGGAAAGATGAATCAAATGAAATTGAAATGACAA
TTCCAGGTTTAGATTGGGGAATGGAGGAAGTGATGCAAAAGGATCAGAAAAAAGTACCTCAGAAGAAAGT
TCCTTATGCAAAACCCATTCCTGCTCAGTTCCAGCAGGCTTGGATGCAAAATAAAGTTCCAATTCCTGCT
CCAAATGAGGTGCTGAATGACAGAAAAGAAGACATTAAATTGGAAGAGAAGAAAAAAACACAAGCAGAAA
TTGAGCAAGAAATGGCTACATTACAATATACTAACCCACAACTTCTGGAGCAACTTAAAATTGAAAGACT
TGCACAGAAACAAGTTGAGCAAATTTAATCTAGAGGTCAAGCTTCGGGGGTTTAAACCTGCAGGCATGCA
AGCTGATTTGGCTGCTGCCACCGCTGAGCAAGGCCGCTTCGAGCAGACATGATAAGATACATTGATGAGT
TTGGACAAACCACAACTAGAATGCAGTGAAAAAAATGCTTTATTTGTGAAATTTGTGATGCTATTGCTTT
ATTTGTAACCATTATAAGCTGCAATAAACAAGTTAACAACAACAATTGCATTCATTTTATGTTTCAGGTT
CAGGGGGAGATGTGGGAGGTTTTTTTAAGCAAGTAAAACCTCTACAAATGTGGTAAAATCTTAATTAAGA
CTTCTAATATAACTTCGTATAGCATACATTATACGAAGTTATGGTTCCACTGTTGACAATTAATCATCGG
CATAGTATATCGGCATAGTATAATACGACAAGGTGAGGAACTAAACCCAGGAGGCAGATCATGATTGAAC
AAGATGGATTGCACGCAGGTTCTCCGGCCGCTTGGGTGGAGAGGCTATTCGGCTATGACTGGGCACAACA
GACAATCGGCTGCTCTGATGCCGCCGTGTTCCGGCTGTCAGCGCAGGGGCGCCCGGTTCTTTTTGTCAAG
ACCGACCTGTCCGGTGCCCTGAATGAACTGCAGGACGAGGCAGCGCGGCTATCGTGGCTGGCCACGACGG
GCGTTCCTTGCGCAGCTGTGCTCGACGTTGTCACTGAAGCGGGAAGGGACTGGCTGCTATTGGGCGAAGT
GCCGGGGCAGGATCTCCTGTCATCTCACCTTGCTCCTGCCGAGAAAGTATCCATCATGGCTGATGCAATG
CGGCGGCTGCATACGCTTGATCCGGCTACCTGCCCATTCGACCACCAAGCGAAACATCGCATCGAGCGAG
CACGTACTCGGATGGAAGCCGGTCTTGTCGATCAGGATGATCTGGACGAAGAGCATCAGGGGCTCGCGCC
AGCCGAACTGTTCGCCAGGCTCAAGGCGCGCATGCCCGACGGCGAGGATCTCGTCGTGACCCATGGCGAT
GCCTGCTTGCCGAATATCATGGTGGAAAATGGCCGCTTTTCTGGATTCATCGACTGTGGCCGGCTGGGTG
TGGCGGACCGCTATCAGGACATAGCGTTGGCTACCCGTGATATTGCTGAAGAGCTTGGCGGCGAATGGGC
TGACCGCTTCCTCGTGCTTTACGGTATCGCCGCTCCCGATTCGCAGCGCATCGCCTTCTATCGCCTTCTT
GACGAGTTCTTCTGATTCGAAATGACCGACCAAGCGACGCCCAACCGGTATCAGCTCACTCAAAGGCGGT
AATACGGTTATCCACAGAATCAGGGGATAACGCAGGAAAGAACATGTGAGCAAAAGGCCAGCAAAAGGCC
AGGAACCGTAAAAAGGCCGCGTTGCTGGCGTTTTTCCATAGGCTCCGCCCCCCTGACGAGCATCACAAAA
ATCGACGCTCAAGTCAGAGGTGGCGAAACCCGACAGGACTATAAAGATACCAGGCGTTTCCCCCTGGAAG
CTCCCTCGTGCGCTCTCCTGTTCCGACCCTGCCGCTTACCGGATACCTGTCCGCCTTTCTCCCTTCGGGA
AGCGTGGCGCTTTCTCATAGCTCACGCTGTAGGTATCTCAGTTCGGTGTAGGTCGTTCGCTCCAAGCTGG
GCTGTGTGCACGAACCCCCCGTTCAGCCCGACCGCTGCGCCTTATCCGGTAACTATCGTCTTGAGTCCAA
CCCGGTAAGACACGACTTATCGCCACTGGCAGCAGCCACTGGTAACAGGATTAGCAGAGCGAGGTATGTA
GGCGGTGCTACAGAGTTCTTGAAGTGGTGGCCTAACTACGGCTACACTAGAAGGACAGTATTTGGTATCT
GCGCTCTGCTGAAGCCAGTTACCTTCGGAAAAAGAGTTGGTAGCTCTTGATCCGGCAAACAAACCACCGC
TGGTAGCGGTGGTTTTTTTGTTTGCAAGCAGCAGATTACGCGCAGAAAAAAAGGATTTCAAGAAGATCCT
TTGATCTTTTCTACGGGGTCTGACGCTCAGTGGAACGAAAACTCACGTTAAGGGATTTTGGTCATGAGAT
TATCAAAAAGGATCTTCACCTAGATCCTTTTATAGTCCGGAATCGTCACACAAAAAACCAACACACAGAT
GTAATGAAAATAAAGATATTTTATTGCGGCCATCGTGATGGCTAGAGTTTAGCCCTCCCACACATAACCA
GAGGGCAGCAATTCACGAATCCCAACTGCCGTCGGCTGTCCATCACTGTCCTTCACTATGGCTTTGATCC
CAGGATGCAGATCGAGAAGCACCTGTCGGCACCGTCCGCAGGGGCTCAAGATGCCCCTGTTCTCATTTCC
GATCGCGACGATACAAGTCAGGTTGCCAGCTGCCGCAGCAGCAGCAGTGCCCAGCACCACGAGTTCTGCA
CAAGGTCCCCCAGTAAAATGATATACATTGACACCAGTGAAGATGCGGCCGTCGCTAGAGAGAGCTGCGC
TGGCGACGCTGTAGTCTTCAGAGATGGGGATGCTGTTGATTGTAGCCGTTGCTCTTTCAATGAGGGTGGA
TTCTTCTTGAGACAAAGGCTTGGCCATGGTGGCGCTAGTGTCAGAAGAATCGAGCTTTTTGCAAAAGCCT
AGGCCTCCAAAAAAGCCTCCTCACTACTTCTGGAATAGCTCAGAGGCCGAGGCGGCCTCGGCCTCTGCAT
AAATAAAAAAAATTAGTCAGCCATGGGGCGGAGAATGGGCGGAACTGGGCGGAGTTAGGGGCGGGATGGG
CGGAGTTAGGGGCGGGACTATGGTTGCTGACTAATTGAGATGCATGCTTTGCATACTTCTGCCTGCTGGG
GAGCCTGGGGACTTTCCACACCTGGTTGCTGACTAATTGAGATGCATGCTTTGCATACTTCTGCCTGCTG
GGGAGCCTGGGGACTTTCCACACCCTAACTGACACACATTCCACAGCTGGTTCTTTCCGCCTCAGAAGGT
ACCTAACCAAGTTCCTCTTTCAGAGGTTATTTCAGGCCATGGTGCTGCGC
