>Addgene plasmid #211253 | pBiT3.1-N_WDR33:1-572 | depositor partial sequence | sequence record 411984 | Insert sequence
ATGGCTACAGAAATTGGTTCTCCTCCTCGTTTTTTCCATATGCCAAGGTTCCAGCACCAGGCACCTCGAC
AGCTGTTTTATAAGCGACCTGATTTTGCACAACAGCAAGCAATGCAACAGCTTACTTTTGATGGAAAACG
AATGAGAAAAGCTGTGAACCGAAAAACCATAGACTACAATCCATCTGTAATTAAGTATTTGGAGAACAGA
ATATGGCAAAGAGACCAGAGAGATATGCGGGCAATTCAGCCTGATGCAGGTTATTACAATGATCTGGTCC
CACCTATAGGAATGTTGAATAATCCTATGAATGCAGTAACAACAAAATTTGTTCGGACATCAACAAATAA
AGTAAAGTGTCCTGTATTTGTTGTTAGGTGGACTCCAGAAGGAAGACGCTTGGTCACTGGAGCTTCTAGT
GGGGAGTTTACCCTGTGGAATGGACTCACTTTCAATTTTGAAACAATATTACAGGCTCACGACAGCCCAG
TGAGGGCCATGACGTGGTCACATAATGACATGTGGATGTTGACAGCAGACCACGGAGGATATGTGAAATA
TTGGCAGTCGAACATGAACAACGTCAAGATGTTCCAGGCACATAAGGAGGCGATTAGAGAGGCCAGTTTC
TCACCCACGGATAATAAATTTGCTACATGCTCTGATGACGGCACTGTTAGAATCTGGGACTTTCTTCGTT
GCCATGAGGAAAGAATTCTCCGAGGGCATGGTGCTGATGTGAAATGTGTAGACTGGCATCCAACCAAAGG
GTTAGTTGTTTCAGGAAGTAAAGATAGTCAACAGCCAATCAAGTTCTGGGATCCCAAGACTGGGCAGAGT
CTTGCAACACTTCATGCCCATAAAAACACAGTAATGGAAGTGAAATTAAACCTCAATGGCAATTGGCTAC
TCACAGCATCACGTGATCATCTCTGTAAACTTTTTGATATCAGAAACCTAAAAGAAGAGCTTCAAGTCTT
CCGAGGTCATAAGAAAGAAGCCACAGCTGTGGCCTGGCATCCTGTTCATGAAGGACTTTTTGCCAGTGGA
GGGTCTGATGGTTCTTTGTTATTCTGGCATGTTGGGGTAGAGAAGGAAGTGGGTGGGATGGAGATGGCTC
ACGAAGGGATGATCTGGAGTCTGGCTTGGCATCCTCTTGGGCATATTCTCTGCTCAGGCTCAAATGACCA
TACTAGCAAATTCTGGACTCGAAACCGACCAGGTGATAAAATGCGAGATCGATATAATCTAAACCTTTTA
CCTGGAATGTCTGAAGATGGAGTAGAATATGATGACCTCGAACCTAATAGCCTGGCAGTAATTCCAGGAA
TGGGAATACCAGAACAACTAAAATTAGCTATGGAACAAGAACAGATGGGGAAAGATGAATCAAATGAAAT
TGAAATGACAATTCCAGGTTTAGATTGGGGAATGGAGGAAGTGATGCAAAAGGATCAGAAAAAAGTACCT
CAGAAGAAAGTTCCTTATGCAAAACCCATTCCTGCTCAGTTCCAGCAGGCTTGGATGCAAAATAAAGTTC
CAATTCCTGCTCCAAATGAGGTGCTGAATGACAGAAAAGAAGACATTAAATTGGAAGAGAAGAAAAAAAC
ACAAGCAGAAATTGAGCAAGAAATGGCTACATTACAATATACTAACCCACAACTTCTGGAGCAACTTAAA
ATTGAAAGACTTGCACAGAAACAAGTTGAGCAAATT
